>Addgene plasmid #27898 | pUT1233-HQ858816 | depositor full sequence | sequence record 13172 | Author sequence
CAAATAATGATTTTATTTTGACTGATAGTGACCTGTTCGTTGCAACAAATTGATGAGCAATGCTTTTTTA
TAATGCCAACTTTGTACAAAAAAGCAGGCTCCGCGGCCGCCCCCTTCACCATGAGGAAGAAGCTGGGCAC
CCGCTTCCCCGCGGCACGGATCAAAAAGATCATGCAGGCTGATGAGGACGTTGGCAAGATTGCACTAGCT
GTACCTGTTTTAGTATCGAGGGCCCTTGAATTGTTTTTGCAAGATTTAATTGACCGAACTTACGAAATTA
CACTGCAAAGTGGTGCAAAGACATTGAATTCCTTCCACCTAAAGCAATGTGTGAGGAGGTACAGTTCTTT
TGACTTCCTAACTGAGGTTGTCAACAAGGTACCGGACCTCGGTGGCGCTGACTCATGTGGAGATGATAGA
GCATTACCCAGAAGAAGAAAAGCCTTGCCAAATGGAAGTGACCCAGAGAATGAGGAATCTCGATCAAGCA
AAATGGCCGTAAGAAGTGCAAATATCAGTCCCAGAGGACGTGGGAGAGGTCGAGGTAGAGGGCGAGGACG
ACCACCCACCAAGCGGAAGGAAGTTGGTTATGTACAATTTGAGGATGAGAGCAGCATGTTTGCTGATCAG
GGCGAAGCCTTACCAGGAGAGGAGACGGTTCCAGAGACCATCCATGGCACCGAGAGCGTACCTCCAAGCA
CACACCCTCCAGCAGAAGCCCCATCGGCAGCAGAGATACCAGCTCCAAATCCAAAGGTGGAAGAAGCGAA
AAACGACGACCATCAGCCGGATTGGCCTATGCCAGATGCGATTGGAAACATCGGTGTCGGACCATCCGGT
TTTGGACATCTTACGGTGCAAGTTGACGAGGATGAGGACTACGACAACGAGGATAAGGGTGGGCGCGCCG
ACCCAGCTTTCTTGTACAAAGTTGGCATTATAAGAAAGCATTGCTTATCAATTTGTTGCAACGAACAGGT
CACTATCAGTCAAAATAAAATCATTATTTGCCATCCAGCTGATATCCCCTATAGTGAGTCGTATTACATG
GTCATAGCTGTTTCCTGGCAGCTCTGGCCCGTGTCTCAAAATCTCTGATGTTACATTGCACAAGATAAAA
ATATATCATCATGAACAATAAAACTGTCTGCTTACATAAACAGTAATACAAGGGGTGTTATGAGCCATAT
TCAACGGGAAACGTCGAGGCCGCGATTAAATTCCAACATGGATGCTGATTTATATGGGTATAAATGGGCT
CGCGATAATGTCGGGCAATCAGGTGCGACAATCTATCGCTTGTATGGGAAGCCCGATGCGCCAGAGTTGT
TTCTGAAACATGGCAAAGGTAGCGTTGCCAATGATGTTACAGATGAGATGGTCAGACTAAACTGGCTGAC
GGAATTTATGCCTCTTCCGACCATCAAGCATTTTATCCGTACTCCTGATGATGCATGGTTACTCACCACT
GCGATCCCCGGAAAAACAGCATTCCAGGTATTAGAAGAATATCCTGATTCAGGTGAAAATATTGTTGATG
CGCTGGCAGTGTTCCTGCGCCGGTTGCATTCGATTCCTGTTTGTAATTGTCCTTTTAACAGCGATCGCGT
ATTTCGTCTCGCTCAGGCGCAATCACGAATGAATAACGGTTTGGTTGATGCGAGTGATTTTGATGACGAG
CGTAATGGCTGGCCTGTTGAACAAGTCTGGAAAGAAATGCATAAACTTTTGCCATTCTCACCGGATTCAG
TCGTCACTCATGGTGATTTCTCACTTGATAACCTTATTTTTGACGAGGGGAAATTAATAGGTTGTATTGA
TGTTGGACGAGTCGGAATCGCAGACCGATACCAGGATCTTGCCATCCTATGGAACTGCCTCGGTGAGTTT
TCTCCTTCATTACAGAAACGGCTTTTTCAAAAATATGGTATTGATAATCCTGATATGAATAAATTGCAGT
TTCATTTGATGCTCGATGAGTTTTTCTAATCAGAATTGGTTAATTGGTTGTAACACTGGCAGAGCATTAC
GCTGACTTGACGGGACGGCGCAAGCTCATGACCAAAATCCCTTAACGTGAGTTACGCGTCGTTCCACTGA
GCGTCAGACCCCGTAGAAAAGATCAAAGGATCTTCTTGAGATCCTTTTTTTCTGCGCGTAATCTGCTGCT
TGCAAACAAAAAAACCACCGCTACCAGCGGTGGTTTGTTTGCCGGATCAAGAGCTACCAACTCTTTTTCC
GAAGGTAACTGGCTTCAGCAGAGCGCAGATACCAAATACTGTCCTTCTAGTGTAGCCGTAGTTAGGCCAC
CACTTCAAGAACTCTGTAGCACCGCCTACATACCTCGCTCTGCTAATCCTGTTACCAGTGGCTGCTGCCA
GTGGCGATAAGTCGTGTCTTACCGGGTTGGACTCAAGACGATAGTTACCGGATAAGGCGCAGCGGTCGGG
CTGAACGGGGGGTTCGTGCACACAGCCCAGCTTGGAGCGAACGACCTACACCGAACTGAGATACCTACAG
CGTGAGCATTGAGAAAGCGCCACGCTTCCCGAAGGGAGAAAGGCGGACAGGTATCCGGTAAGCGGCAGGG
TCGGAACAGGAGAGCGCACGAGGGAGCTTCCAGGGGGAAACGCCTGGTATCTTTATAGTCCTGTCGGGTT
TCGCCACCTCTGACTTGAGCGTCGATTTTTGTGATGCTCGTCAGGGGGGCGGAGCCTATGGAAAAACGCC
AGCAACGCGGCCTTTTTACGGTTCCTGGCCTTTTGCTGGCCTTTTGCTCACATGTTCTTTCCTGCGTTAT
CCCCTGATTCTGTGGATAACCGTATTACCGCCTTTGAGTGAGCTGATACCGCTCGCCGCAGCCGAACGAC
CGAGCGCAGCGAGTCAGTGAGCGAGGAAGCGGAAGAGCGCCCAATACGCAAACCGCCTCTCCCCGCGCGT
TGGCCGATTCATTAATGCAGCTGGCACGACAGGTTTCCCGACTGGAAAGCGGGCAGTGAGCGCAACGCAA
TTAATACGCGTACCGCTAGCCAGGAAGAGTTTGTAGAAACGCAAAAAGGCCATCCGTCAGGATGGCCTTC
TGCTTAGTTTGATGCCTGGCAGTTTATGGCGGGCGTCCTGCCCGCCACCCTCCGGGCCGTTGCTTCACAA
CGTTCAAATCCGCTCCCGGCGGATTTGTCCTACTCAGGAGAGCGTTCACCGACAAACAACAGATAAAACG
AAAGGCCCAGTCTTCCGACTGAGCCTTTCGTTTTATTTGATGCCTGGCAGTTCCCTACTCTCGCGTTAAC
GCTAGCATGGATGTTTTCCCAGTCACGACGTTGTAAAACGACGGCCAGTCTTAAGCTCGGGCCC
Features (pLannotate 1.2.2; 10 found; start..end, strand, type, name):
      1..100     +  protein_bind   attL1: mutant version of attL; recombination site for the Gateway® LR reaction LR Clonase™
    124..441     +  CDS            Drap1 (fragment): NC2A_MOUSE - Experimental evidence at protein level: Swiss-Prot protein existence level 1. The association of the DR1/DRAP1 heterodimer with TBP results in a functional repression of both activated and basal transcription of class II genes. This interaction precludes the formation of a transcription-competent complex by inhibiting the association of TFIIA and/or TFIIB with TBP. Can bind to DNA on its own (By similarity). From Mus musculus (Mouse).
    911..1010    -  protein_bind   attL2: mutant version of attL; recombination site for the Gateway® LR reaction LR Clonase™
   1028..1046    -  promoter       T7 promoter: promoter for bacteriophage T7 RNA polymerase
   1180..1989    +  CDS            KanR: aminoglycoside phosphotransferase; aph(3')-Ia; confers resistance to kanamycin in bacteria or G418 (Geneticin®) in eukaryotes
   2136..2724    +  rep_origin     ori: high-copy-number ColE1/pMB1/pBR322/pUC origin of replication
   2907..2999    +  CDS            lacI (fragment): lac repressor; lacI; The lac repressor binds to the lac operator to inhibit transcription in E. coli. This inhibition can be relieved by adding lactose or isopropyl-β-D-thiogalactopyranoside (IPTG).
   3054..3081    -  terminator     rrnB T2 terminator: transcription terminator T2 from the E. coli rrnB gene
   3213..3256    +  terminator     rrnB T1 terminator: Escherichia coli rrnB; transcription terminator T1 from the E. coli rrnB gene
   3303..3339    -  CDS            lacZα (fragment): LacZα fragment of β-galactosidase; lacZ fragment
