[The description below was written by a language model from this plasmid's Addgene catalogue record and pLannotate feature annotations shown in this document.]
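Description:
pUT1233-HQ858816 is a Gateway entry clone built on the Invitrogen pENTR/D backbone, carrying the coding sequence of a rice (Oryza sativa) CCAAT-family transcription factor encoded by locus Os11g0544700 / LOC_Os11g34200. The 774 bp insert was PCR-amplified from full-length rice cDNA library templates and cloned without its stop codon, so the open reading frame can be read through into C-terminal tags or fusion partners supplied by a destination vector. The plasmid is propagated in E. coli under kanamycin selection (aminoglycoside phosphotransferase gene). Replication relies on a ColE1/pUC-type origin, which the feature annotation calls high-copy although the catalogue entry lists the plasmid as low copy.

In the 3,354 nt depositor sequence, the insert sits between attL1 and attL2, the recombination sites that allow directional transfer into any attR-containing destination vector through an LR Clonase reaction. The automated annotation labels part of the insert as a fragment resembling mouse Drap1 (NC2 alpha). This most likely reflects similarity between the rice protein and that family rather than the presence of a mouse gene. The rrnB T1 and T2 terminators lie upstream of attL1 and shield the cloning region from read-through transcription, and a T7 promoter lies just outside attL2, oriented toward the insert. The short lacI and lacZα fragments are backbone remnants. As an entry vector it carries no plant or other eukaryotic promoter driving the insert, so expression depends on the destination vector chosen. The clone belongs to a collection of grass transcription factor ORFs associated with the GRASSIUS comparative regulatory genomics resource, and it serves as a source clone for making expression constructs to study this factor.
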