Addgene plasmid #27898: pUT1233-HQ858816
Depositing lab: John Gray & Erich Grotewold. Depositing organization: University of Toledo. Publication: GRASSIUS: a platform for comparative regulatory genomics across the grasses. Yilmaz A, Nishiyama MY Jr, Fuentes BG, Souza GM, Janies D, Gray J, Grotewold E. Plant Physiol. 2009 Jan;149(1):171-80. doi: 10.1104/pp.108.128579. Epub 2008 Nov 5. PubMed 18987217.
Backbone
  Vector backbone: pENTR/D
  Backbone manufacturer: Invitrogen
  Backbone size w/o insert (bp): 2580
  Vector type: Entry vector
Growth in bacteria
  Bacterial resistance: Kanamycin, 50 μg/mL
  Growth temperature: 37°C
  Growth strain: DH5alpha
  Growth instructions: E. coli Top10 (Invitrogen)
  Copy number: Low Copy
Gene/Insert
  Gene/Insert name: CCAAT transcription factor encoded by Os11g0544700 LOC_Os11g34200
  Species: Oryza sativa (rice)
  Insert size (bp): 774
  GenBank ID: HQ858816
  Cloning method: Restriction Enzyme
  Sequencing primers: 5′ M13 For; 3′ M13 Rev
Terms and licenses: Academic/Nonprofit Terms; Industry Terms: Not Available to Industry
Depositor comments: This CDS was amplified using PCR from a full length cDNA template from the OSIIEa, OSIIEb, and OSJNEa thru OSJNEf full length cDNA libraries generated by the Guoliang Wang lab at Ohio State University. The PCR product omitted the stop codon. The PCR product was cloned into a Gateway pENTR/D entry vector. Further information on this gene may be obtained at www.grassius.org using the Genbank number. (The second half of the plasmid name is the Genbank Number for the sequence of the insert)
How to cite: pUT1233-HQ858816 was a gift from John Gray & Erich Grotewold (Addgene plasmid # 27898 ; http://n2t.net/addgene:27898 ; RRID:Addgene_27898)
