>Addgene plasmid #27898 | pUT1233-HQ858816 | addgene partial sequence | sequence record 34188 | 27898 with M13pUC-fwd
ATGATTTTATTTTGACTGATAGTGACCTGTTCGTTGCAACAAATTGATGAGCAATGCTTTTTTATAATGC
CAACTTTGTACAAAAAAGCAGGCTCCGCGGCCGCCCCCTTCACCATGAGGAAGAAGCTGGGCACCCGCTT
CCCCGCGGCACGGATCAAAAAGATCATGCAGGCTGATGAGGACGTTGGCAAGATTGCACTAGCTGTACCT
GTTTTAGTATCGAGGGCCCTTGAATTGTTTTTGCAAGATTTAATTGACCGAACTTACGAAATTACACTGC
AAAGTGGTGCAAAGACATTGAATTCCTTCCACCTAAAGCAATGTGTGAGGAGGTACAGTTCTTTTGACTT
CCTAACTGAGGTTGTCAACAAGGTACCGGACCTCGGTGGCGCTGACTCATGTGGAGATGATAGAGCATTA
CCCAGAAGAAGAAAAGCCTTGCCAAATGGAAGTGACCCAGAGAATGAGGAATCTCGATCAAGCAAAATGG
CCGTAAGAAGTGCAAATATCAGTCCCAGAGGACGTGGGAGAGGTCGAGGTAGAGGGCGAGGACGACCACC
CACCAAGCGGAAGGAAGTTGGTTATGTACAATTTGAGGATGAGAGCAGCATGTTTGCTGATCAGGGCGAA
GCCTTACCAGGAGAGGAGACGGTTCCAGAGACCATCCATGGCACCGAGAGCGTACCTCCAAGCACACACC
CTCCAGCAGAAGCCCCATCGGCAGCAGAGATACCAGCTCCAAATCCAAAGGTGGAAGAAGCGAAAAACGA
CGACCATCAGCCGGATTGGCCTATGCCAGATGCGATTGGGAACATCGGTGTCGGACCATCCGGTTTTGGA
CATCTTACGGTGCAAGTTGACGAGGATGAGGACTACGACAACGAGAT
